Addgene plasmid #129239: pExp-LSL
Purpose: (Empty Backbone) Protein expression in E.coli
Depositing lab: Marko Hyvönen. Depositing organization: University of Cambridge.
Backbone
  Vector backbone: pOP2S
  Modifications to backbone: Contains N-terminal 8xHis, fusion partner: LSL (carbohydrate-binding β-trefoil lectin domain of hemolytic lectin LSLa from Laetiporus sulphureus, UniProtKB: Q7Z8V1) followed by TEV protease cleavage site, optional C-terminal StrepII-tag. Cloning of GOI between BsaI and XhoI or HindIII.
  Vector type: Bacterial Expression
  Promoter: T7
  Tag / fusion protein: His (N terminal on insert); Strep (C terminal on backbone)
Growth in bacteria
  Bacterial resistance: Ampicillin, 100 μg/mL
  Growth temperature: 37°C
  Growth strain: DH5alpha
  Copy number: High Copy
Gene/Insert
  Cloning method: Ligation Independent Cloning
  Sequencing primers: 5′ pOP_up: TACGACTCACTATAGGGAATTGTGAGC; 3′ pOP_dn: GCAGCCAACTCAGCTTCCTTTCG
Terms and licenses: Academic/Nonprofit Terms; Industry Terms: Not Available to Industry
How to cite: pExp-LSL was a gift from Marko Hyvönen (Addgene plasmid # 129239 ; http://n2t.net/addgene:129239 ; RRID:Addgene_129239)
