[The description below was written by a language model from this plasmid's Addgene catalogue record and pLannotate feature annotations shown in this document.]
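Description:
pExp-LSL is an empty bacterial expression backbone derived from pOP2S, built for producing recombinant proteins in E. coli as fusions to a lectin-based partner. It is a 4.9 kb high-copy plasmid carrying a ColE1/pUC-type origin and an ampicillin resistance gene (β-lactamase) under its own promoter. The feature table also picks up short fragments of f1/M13 origins, bom, rop, lacZα and a pUC polylinker. These appear to be backbone remnants rather than functional elements.

The expression cassette is driven by a T7 promoter directly followed by a lac operator and the strong ribosome binding site from phage T7 gene 10. A full-length lacI gene under the lacIq promoter is carried on the plasmid, so transcription is repressed until induced with IPTG in a host that supplies T7 RNA polymerase. The open reading frame begins with an 8xHis tag. It continues with LSL, the carbohydrate-binding β-trefoil lectin domain of the hemolytic lectin LSLa from Laetiporus sulphureus. LSL is not annotated in the feature table, but the unannotated stretch between the His tag and the TEV site matches its expected position. A TEV protease recognition site follows, allowing the tag and fusion partner to be removed from the purified protein.

The gene of interest is inserted downstream of the TEV site, between BsaI and either XhoI or HindIII, and the record lists ligation-independent cloning as the method. An optional C-terminal Strep-tag II lies beyond the cloning site, and a T7 terminator closes the cassette. The record states only a general purpose of protein expression in E. coli. It does not say what the LSL partner is intended to contribute.
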