Features (pLannotate 1.2.2; 23 found; start..end, strand, type, name):
      8..26      +  promoter       T7 promoter: promoter for bacteriophage T7 RNA polymerase
     26..50      +  protein_bind   lac operator: The lac repressor binds to the lac operator to inhibit transcription in E. coli. This inhibition can be relieved by adding lactose or isopropyl-β-D-thiogalactopyranoside (IPTG). lac repressor encoded by lacI
     63..85      +  RBS            RBS: efficient ribosome binding site from bacteriophage T7 gene 10 (Olins and Rangwala, 1989)
     99..122     +  CDS            8xHis: 8xHis affinity tag
    597..614     +  CDS            TEV site (fragment): tobacco etch virus (TEV) protease recognition and cleavage site
    640..662     +  CDS            Strep-Tag II (fragment): peptide that binds Strep-Tactin®, an engineered form of streptavidin
    677..695     -  promoter       SP6 promoter: promoter for bacteriophage SP6 RNA polymerase
    710..759     +  CDS            SET1 (fragment): solubility-enhancement tag derived from T7 phage gene 10B
    767..814     +  terminator     T7 terminator: transcription terminator for bacteriophage T7 RNA polymerase
    843..909     +  CDS            lacZα (fragment): LacZα fragment of β-galactosidase; lacZ fragment
    913..1134    -  rep_origin     M13 ori (fragment) (sequence partly withheld): M13 bacteriophage origin of replication; arrow indicates direction of (+) strand synthesis
   1135..1155    -  misc_feature   MCS (fragment): pUC18/19 multiple cloning site
   1154..1172    -  promoter       lac UV5 promoter (fragment): E. coli lac promoter with an "up" mutation
   1187..1208    -  protein_bind   CAP binding site: CAP binding activates transcription in the presence of cAMP. E. coli catabolite activator protein
   1221..2303    -  CDS            lacI: lac repressor; lacI; The lac repressor binds to the lac operator to inhibit transcription in E. coli. This inhibition can be relieved by adding lactose or isopropyl-β-D-thiogalactopyranoside (IPTG).
   2304..2381    -  promoter       lacIq promoter: lacI (mutant); In the lacIq allele, a single base change in the promoter boosts expression of the lacI gene about 10-fold.
   2396..2626    -  rep_origin     f1 ori (fragment) (sequence partly withheld): f1 bacteriophage origin of replication; arrow indicates direction of (+) strand synthesis
   2627..2726    -  misc_feature   bom (fragment): basis of mobility region from pBR322
   2828..2863    -  CDS            rop (fragment): Rop protein, which maintains plasmids at low copy number; rop
   2958..3062    +  promoter       AmpR promoter: bla
   3063..3923    +  CDS            AmpR: β-lactamase; bla; confers resistance to ampicillin, carbenicillin, and related antibiotics
   4094..4682    +  rep_origin     ori: high-copy-number ColE1/pMB1/pBR322/pUC origin of replication
   4865..5       +  CDS            lacI (fragment) (across the origin): lac repressor; lacI; The lac repressor binds to the lac operator to inhibit transcription in E. coli. This inhibition can be relieved by adding lactose or isopropyl-β-D-thiogalactopyranoside (IPTG).
>Addgene plasmid #129239 | pExp-LSL | addgene full sequence | sequence record 252329 | Addgene NGS Result
AGCTGATTAATACGACTCACTATAGGGAATTGTGAGCGGATAACAATTCCTCTAGAAATAATTTTGTTTA
ACTTTAAGAAGGAGATATATCCATGAATCACCATCACCATCACCATCACCATTCTGGCACTAGTGGCACC
GACATCTACATCCCGCCAGAAGGTCTGTACTTTCGCCTCCTGGGTTTCGCGTCTCGTCAGGTTATCTTCG
CGCGTAACTCTCCTTCCCCGGACGTTGGTCTGAGCCCGGTGAATGATCAGGCTACCGACCAGTATTTTTC
TCTGATCTATGGTACTGGTGAACATGCGGGTCTGTACGCGATCAAATCTAAAGCGACCGGCAAAGTCCTG
TTCTCTCGTCGTCCGGCCGAGCCTTATGTAGGTCAGATCGATGGTGATGGTCGCTACCCGGACAATTGGT
TCAAAATCGAACCGGGCAAAACTTACCTGAGCAAATACTTCCGCCTGGTCCAGCCGTCTACGGGCACGGC
CCTCGTTTCTCGCACCCACCTGCAGCCGTATTTCTGGAACCACCCGCAGACCGAAGTGTTCGACGATCAA
TATTTCACCTTTCTGTTCGAAGACGGTTCCGGTACCGAAAACCTGTACTTCCAGTGAGACCTTAATTAAC
TCGAGCGCATGGAGCCACCCGCAGTTCGAAAAATAAGCTTGAGTATTCTATAGTGTCACCTAAATCCCAG
CTTGATCCGGCTGCTAACAAAGCCCGAAAGGAAGCTGAGTTGGCTGCTGCCACCGCTGAGCAATAACTAG
CATAACCCCTTGGGGCCTCTAAACGGGTCTTGAGGGGTTTTTTGCTGAAAGGAGGAACTATATCCGGATA
ACCTGGCGTAATAGCGAAGAGGCCCGCACCGATCGCCCTTCCCAACAGTTGCGCAGCCTGAATGGCGAAT
GGAAATTGTAAGCGTTAATATTTTGTTAAAATTCGCGTTAAATTTTTGTTAAATCAGCTCATTTTTTAAC
CAATAGGCCGAAATCGGCAAAATCCCTTATAAATCAAAAGAATAGACCGAGATAGGGT
[37 nt withheld, positions 1039-1075]
AAAGAACGTGGACTCCAACGTCAAAGG
[32 nt withheld, positions 1103-1134]
AGCTTGCATGCCTGCAGGTCGGAAGCATAAAGTGTAAAGCCTGGGGTGCCTAATGAGTGAGCTAACTTAC
ATTAATTGCGTTGCGCTCACTGCCCGCTTTCCAGTCGGGAAACCTGTCGTGCCAGCTGCATTAATGAATC
GGCCAACGCGCGGGGAGAGGCGGTTTGCGTATTGGGCGCCAGGGTGGTTTTTCTTTTCACCAGTGAGACG
GGCAACAGCTGATTGCCCTTCACCGCCTGGCCCTGAGAGAGTTGCAGCAAGCGGTCCACGCTGGTTTGCC
CCAGCAGGCGAAAATCCTGTTTGATGGTGGTTAACGGCGGGATATAACATGAGCTGTCTTCGGTATCGTC
GTATCCCACTACCGAGATATCCGCACCAACGCGCAGCCCGGACTCGGTAATGGCGCGCATTGCGCCCAGC
GCCATCTGATCGTTGGCAACCAGCATCGCAGTGGGAACGATGCCCTCATTCAGCATTTGCATGGTTTGTT
GAAAACCGGACATGGCACTCCAGTCGCCTTCCCGTTCCGCTATCGGCTGAATTTGATTGCGAGTGAGATA
TTTATGCCAGCCAGCCAGACGCAGACGCGCCGAGACAGAACTTAATGGGCCCGCTAACAGCGCGATTTGC
TGGTGACCCAATGCGACCAGATGCTCCACGCCCAGTCGCGTACCGTCTTCATGGGAGAAAATAATACTGT
TGATGGGTGTCTGGTCAGAGACATCAAGAAATAACGCCGGAACATTAGTGCAGGCAGCTTCCACAGCAAT
GGCATCCTGGTCATCCAGCGGATAGTTAATGATCAGCCCACTGACGCGTTGCGCGAGAAGATTGTGCACC
GCCGCTTTACAGGCTTCGACGCCGCTTCGTTCTACCATCGACACCACCACGCTGGCACCCAGTTGATCGG
CGCGAGATTTAATCGCCGCGACAATTTGCGACGGCGCGTGCAGGGCCAGACTGGAGGTGGCAACGCCAAT
CAGCAACGACTGTTTGCCCGCCAGTTGTTGTGCCACGCGGTTGGGAATGTAATTCAGCTCCGCCATCGCC
GCTTCCACTTTTTCCCGCGTTTTCGCAGAAACGTGGCTGGCCTGGTTCACCACGCGGGAAACGGTCTGAT
AAGAGACACCGGCATACTCTGCGACATCGTATAACGTTACTGGTTTCACATTCACCACCCTGAATTGACT
CTCTTCCGGGCGCTATCATGCCATACCGCGAAAGGTTTTGCACCATTCGATGGTGTCGGCGAGCTCGAAT
TGTGAACCATCACCCT
[91 nt withheld, positions 2411-2501]
G
[124 nt withheld, positions 2503-2626]
CCTGATGCGGTATTTTCTCCTTACGCATCTGTGCGGTATTTCACACCGCATATGGTGCACTCTCAGTACA
ATCTGCTCTGATGCCGCATAGTTAAGCCAGCCCCGACACCCGCCAACACCCGCTGACGCGCCCTGACGGG
CTTGTCTGCTCCCGGCATCCGCTTACAGACAAGCTGTGACCGTCTCCGGGAGCTGCATGTGTCAGAGGTT
TTCACCGTCATCACCGAAACGCGCGAGACGAAAGGGCCTCGTGATACGCCTATTTTTATAGGTTAATGTC
ATGATAATAATGGTTTCTTAGACGTCAGGTGGCACTTTTCGGGGAAATGTGCGCGGAACCCCTATTTGTT
TATTTTTCTAAATACATTCAAATATGTATCCGCTCATGAGACAATAACCCTGATAAATGCTTCAATAATA
TTGAAAAAGGAAGAGTATGAGTATTCAACATTTCCGTGTCGCCCTTATTCCCTTTTTTGCGGCATTTTGC
CTTCCTGTTTTTGCTCACCCAGAAACGCTGGTGAAAGTAAAAGATGCTGAAGATCAGTTGGGTGCACGAG
TGGGTTACATCGAACTGGATCTCAACAGCGGTAAGATCCTTGAGAGTTTTCGCCCCGAAGAACGTTTTCC
AATGATGAGCACTTTTAAAGTTCTGCTATGTGGCGCGGTATTATCCCGTATTGACGCCGGGCAAGAGCAA
CTCGGTCGCCGCATACACTATTCTCAGAATGACTTGGTTGAGTACTCACCAGTCACAGAAAAGCATCTTA
CGGATGGCATGACAGTAAGAGAATTATGCAGTGCTGCCATAACCATGAGTGATAACACTGCGGCCAACTT
ACTTCTGACAACGATCGGAGGACCGAAGGAGCTAACCGCTTTTTTGCACAACATGGGGGATCATGTAACT
CGCCTTGATCGTTGGGAACCGGAGCTGAATGAAGCCATACCAAACGACGAGCGTGACACCACGATGCCTG
TAGCAATGGCAACAACGTTGCGCAAACTATTAACTGGCGAACTACTTACTCTAGCTTCCCGGCAACAATT
AATAGACTGGATGGAGGCGGATAAAGTTGCAGGACCACTTCTGCGCTCGGCCCTTCCGGCTGGCTGGTTT
ATTGCTGATAAATCTGGAGCCGGTGAGCGTGGTTCTCGCGGTATCATTGCAGCACTGGGGCCAGATGGTA
AGCCCTCCCGTATCGTAGTTATCTACACGACGGGGAGTCAGGCAACTATGGATGAACGAAATAGACAGAT
CGCTGAGATAGGTGCCTCACTGATTAAGCATTGGTAACTGTCAGACCAAGTTTACTCATATATACTTTAG
ATTGATTTAAAACTTCATTTTTAATTTAAAAGGATCTAGGTGAAGATCCTTTTTGATAATCTCATGACCA
AAATCCCTTAACGTGAGTTTTCGTTCCACTGAGCGTCAGACCCCGTAGAAAAGATCAAAGGATCTTCTTG
AGATCCTTTTTTTCTGCGCGTAATCTGCTGCTTGCAAACAAAAAAACCACCGCTACCAGCGGTGGTTTGT
TTGCCGGATCAAGAGCTACCAACTCTTTTTCCGAAGGTAACTGGCTTCAGCAGAGCGCAGATACCAAATA
CTGTTCTTCTAGTGTAGCCGTAGTTAGGCCACCACTTCAAGAACTCTGTAGCACCGCCTACATACCTCGC
TCTGCTAATCCTGTTACCAGTGGCTGCTGCCAGTGGCGATAAGTCGTGTCTTACCGGGTTGGACTCAAGA
CGATAGTTACCGGATAAGGCGCAGCGGTCGGGCTGAACGGGGGGTTCGTGCACACAGCCCAGCTTGGAGC
GAACGACCTACACCGAACTGAGATACCTACAGCGTGAGCTATGAGAAAGCGCCACGCTTCCCGAAGGGAG
AAAGGCGGACAGGTATCCGGTAAGCGGCAGGGTCGGAACAGGAGAGCGCACGAGGGAGCTTCCAGGGGGA
AACGCCTGGTATCTTTATAGTCCTGTCGGGTTTCGCCACCTCTGACTTGAGCGTCGATTTTTGTGATGCT
CGTCAGGGGGGCGGAGCCTATGGAAAAACGCCAGCAACGCGGCCTTTTTACGGTTCCTGGCCTTTTGCTG
GCCTTTTGCTCACATGTTCTTTCCTGCGTTATCCCCTGATTCTGTGGATAACCGTATTACCGCCTTTGAG
TGAGCTGATACCGCTCGCCGCAGCCGAACGACCGAGCGCAGCGAGTCAGTGAGCGAGGAAGCGGAAGAGC
GCCCAATACGCAAACCGCCTCTCCCCGCGCGTTGGCCGATTCATTAATGC
